>Addgene plasmid #231616 | pVCS2 | addgene full sequence | sequence record 464095 | Addgene NGS Result
CTCGGGTAAGAACTCGCACTTCGTGGAAACACTATTATCTGGTGGGTCTCTGTCCCTCGGTACCAAATTC
CAGAAAAGAGACGCTTTCGAGCGTCTTTTTTCGTTTTGGTCCGTGCCTACTCTGGAAAATCTAACAAACA
GACAATCTGGTCTGTTTGTATTATGGAAAATTTTTCTGTATAATAGATTCAACAAACAGACAATCTGGTC
TGTTTGTATTATAGCGCTCAACGGGTGTGCTTCCCGTTCTGATGAGTCCGTGAGGACGAAAGCGCCTCTA
CAAATAATTTTGTTTAAGGCTCGTGTTACTATTGGCTGAGATAAGGGTAGCAGAAAATCACACAGGACTA
GTCCATGGACATGCCTCGTATTAAACCGGGTCAGCGTGTTATGATGGCACTGCGTAAAATGATTGCAAGC
GGTGAAATCAAAAGTGGTGAACGTATTGCAGAAATTCCGACCGCAGCAGCACTGGGTGTTAGCCGTATGC
CGGTTCGTATCGCACTGCGTTCACTGGAACAAGAAGGTCTGGTTGTTCGTCTGGGTGCACGTGGTTATGC
AGCCCGTGGTGTTAGCAGCGATCAGATTCGTGATGCAATTGAAGTTCGTGGTGTTCTGGAAGGTTTTGCA
GCACGTCGTCTGGCAGAACGTGGTATGACCGCAGAAACCCATGCACGTTTTGTTGTACTGATTGCAGAAG
GTGAAGCACTGTTTGCAGCCGGTCGCCTGAATGGTGAAGATCTGGATCGTTATGCCGCATATAATCAGGC
ATTTCATGATACCCTGGTTAGCGCAGCAGGTAATGGTGCAGTTGAAAGCGCACTGGCACGTAATGGTTTT
GAACCGTTTGCAGCAGCCGGTGCACTGGCCCTGGATCTGATGGACCTGTCTGCCGAATATGAACATCTGC
TGGCAGCACATCGTCAGCATCAGGCAGTTCTGGATGCAGTTAGCTGTGGTGATGCCGAAGGTGCAGAACG
TATTATGCGTGATCATGCACTGGCAGCAATTCGTAATGCAAAAGTTTTTGAAGCAGCAGCAAGCGCAGGC
GCACCGCTGGGTGCAGCATGGTCAATTCGTGCAGATTGAGGCTCGGTATCTCGTGGTCTGACGGTAAAAT
CTATTGTAAAAGAGGAGAAATAGTCCATGTCAGAATTAATTAAAGAAAATATGCACATGAAATTATATAT
GGAAGGTACTGTCAACAATCATCATTTCAAATGCACATCCGAAGGTGAAGGTAAACCATATGAAGGCACA
CAAACAATGCGCATCAAAGCAGTTGAAGGTGGACCCCTGCCCTTTGCGTTTGACATTCTCGCAACGAGCT
TTATGTACGGGTCTAAAACTTTTATCAATCACACCCAAGGCATTCCTGACTTTTTTAAACAGTCCTTTCC
TGAAGGCTTTACCTGGGAACGTGTAACAACTTATGAAGATGGCGGTGTACTTACAGCAACTCAAGATACG
AGTTTACAAGATGGCTGTCTGATTTACAATGTTAAAATCCGTGGCGTAAATTTCCCGAGTAACGGACCCG
TAATGCAAAAAAAAACTCTTGGTTGGGAAGCATCAACAGAAACCTTATATCCTGCGGACGGTGGCTTAGA
AGGACGCGCAGACATGGCACTGAAATTAGTTGGAGGCGGTCATTTAATCTGCAACCTGAAAACAACCTAT
CGTTCCAAAAAACCCGCTAAAAACCTTAAAATGCCTGGAGTATACTATGTTGATCGTCGCTTAGAACGTA
TTAAAGAAGCTGATAAAGAAACCTACGTTGAACAACATGAAGTAGCCGTAGCCCGTTATTGTGACCTTCC
GTCGAAATTAGGACATCGTTGAGGCTCGTTACTTACGACACTCCGAGACAGTCAGAGGGTATTTATTGAA
CTAGTCCGACGAACAATAAGGCCTCCCTAACGGGGGGCCTTTTTTATTGATAACAAAAGTGCCTACTCTG
GAAAATCTATTGGATCCAATTGACAGCTAGCTCAGTCCTAGGTACCATTGGATCCAATAGTAGTCACCGG
CTGTGCTTGCCGGTCTGATGAGCCTGTGAAGGCGAAACTACCTCTACAAATAATTTTGTTTAAGGCTCGT
GTTACTATTGGCTGAGATAAGGGTAGCAGAAAAAAGAGGGGAAATAGTCCATGAGCCCGAAACGTCGTAC
CCAGGCAGAACGTGCAATGGAAACCCAGGGTAAACTGATTGCAGCAGCACTGGGTGTTCTGCGTGAAAAA
GGTTATGCAGGTTTTCGTATTGCAGATGTTCCGGGTGCAGCCGGTGTTAGCCGTGGTGCACAGAGCCATC
ATTTTCCGACCAAACTGGAACTGCTGCTGGCAACCTTTGAATGGCTGTATGAGCAGATTACCGAACGTAG
CCGTGCACGTCTGGCAAAACTGAAACCGGAAGATGATGTTATTCAGCAGATGCTGGATGATGCAGCAGAA
TTTTTTCTGGATGATGATTTTAGCATCGGCCTGGATCTGATTGTTGCAGCAGATCGTGATCCGGCACTGC
GTGAAGGTATTCAGCGTACCGTTGAACGTAATCGTTTTGTTGTTGAAGATATGTGGCTGGGTGTGCTGGT
GAGCCGTGGTCTGAGCCGTGATGATGCCGAAGATATTCTGTGGCTGATTTTTAACAGCGTTCGTGGTCTG
GTAGTTCGTAGCCTGTGGCAGAAAGATAAAGAACGTTTTGAACGTGTGCGTAATAGCACCCTGGAAATTG
CACGTGAACGTTATGCAAAATTCAAACGTTGAGGCTCGGTATCTCGTGGTCTGACGGTAAAATCTATTGT
AAAAGAGGAGAAATAGTCCATGCGTAAAGGCGAAGAGCTGTTCACTGGTGTCGTCCCTATTCTGGTGGAA
CTGGATGGTGATGTCAACGGTCATAAGTTTTCCGTGCGTGGCGAGGGTGAAGGTGACGCAACTAATGGTA
AACTGACGCTGAAGTTCATCTGTACTACTGGTAAACTGCCGGTACCTTGGCCGACTCTGGTAACGACGCT
GACTTATGGTGTTCAGTGCTTTGCTCGTTATCCGGACCATATGAAGCAGCATGACTTCTTCAAGTCCGCC
ATGCCGGAAGGCTATGTGCAGGAACGCACGATTTCCTTTAAGGATGACGGCACGTACAAAACGCGTGCGG
AAGTGAAATTTGAAGGCGATACTCTGGTAAACCGCATTGAGCTGAAAGGCATTGACTTTAAAGAAGACGG
CAATATCCTGGGCCATAAGCTGGAATACAATTTTAACAGCCACAATGTTTACATCACCGCCGATAAACAA
AAAAATGGCACTAAAGCGAATTTTAAAATTCGCCACAACGTGGAGGATGGCAGCGTGCAGCTGGCTGATC
ACTACCAGCAAAACACTCCAATCGGTGATGGTCCTGTTCTGCTGCCAGACAATCACTATCTGAGCACGCA
AAGCGTTCTGTCTAAAGATCCGAACGAGAAACGCGATCATATGGTTCTGCTGGAGTTCGTAACCGCAGCG
GGCATCACGCATGGTATGGATGAACTGTACGGCTCGGGAGACCTATCGGTAATAACAGTCCAATCTGGTG
TAACTTCGGAATCGTCCACTAGTCTTGGACTCCTGTTGATAGATCCAGTAATGACCTCAGAACTCCATCT
GGATTTGTTCAGAACGCTCGGTTGCCGCCGGGCGTTTTTTATTGGTGAGAATCCAGGGGTCCCCAATAAT
TACGATTTAAATTTGTGTCTCAAAATCTCTGATGTTACATTGCACAAGATAAAAATATATCATCATGAAC
AATAAAACTGTCTGCTTACATAAACAGTAATACAAGGGGTGTTATGAGCCATATTCAGCGTGAAACGAGC
TGTAGCCGTCCGCGTCTGAACAGCAACATGGATGCGGATCTGTATGGCTATAAATGGGCGCGTGATAACG
TGGGTCAGAGCGGCGCGACCATTTATCGTCTGTATGGCAAACCGGATGCGCCGGAACTGTTTCTGAAACA
TGGCAAAGGCAGCGTGGCGAACGATGTGACCGATGAAATGGTGCGTCTGAACTGGCTGACCGAATTTATG
CCGCTGCCGACCATTAAACATTTTATTCGCACCCCGGATGATGCGTGGCTGCTGACCACCGCGATTCCGG
GCAAAACCGCGTTTCAGGTGCTGGAAGAATATCCGGATAGCGGCGAAAACATTGTGGATGCGCTGGCCGT
GTTTCTGCGTCGTCTGCATAGCATTCCGGTGTGCAACTGCCCGTTTAACAGCGATCGTGTGTTTCGTCTG
GCCCAGGCGCAGAGCCGTATGAACAACGGCCTGGTGGATGCGAGCGATTTTGATGATGAACGTAACGGCT
GGCCGGTGGAACAGGTGTGGAAAGAAATGCATAAACTGCTGCCGTTTAGCCCGGATAGCGTGGTGACCCA
CGGCGATTTTAGCCTGGATAACCTGATTTTCGATGAAGGCAAACTGATTGGCTGCATTGATGTGGGCCGT
GTGGGCATTGCGGATCGTTATCAGGATCTGGCCATTCTGTGGAACTGCCTGGGCGAATTTAGCCCGAGCC
TGCAAAAACGTCTGTTTCAGAAATATGGCATTGATAATCCGGATATGAACAAACTGCAATTTCATCTGAT
GCTGGATGAATTTTTCTAATAATTAATTGGACCGCGGTCCGCGCGTTGTCCTTTTCCGCTGCATAACCCT
GCTTCGGGGGCGWGGCTGGCCGTAGGCCGGCCCTACCGGCGCGGCAGCGTTACCCGTGTCGGCGGCTCCA
ACGGCTCGCCATCGTCCAGAAAACACGGCTCATCGGGCATCGGCAGGCGCTGCTGCCCGCGCCGTTCCCA
TTCCTCCGTTTCGGTCAAGGCTGGCAGGTCTGGTTCCATGCCCGGAATGCCGGGCTGGCTGGGCGGCTCC
TCGCCGGGGCCGGTCGGTAGTTGCTGCTCGCCCGGATACAGGGTCGGGATGCGGCGCAGGTCGCCATGCC
CCAACAGCGATTCGTCCTGGTCGTCGTGATCAACCACCACGGCGGCACTGAACACCGACAGGCGCAACTG
GTCGCGGGGCTGGCCCCACGCCACGCGGTCATTGACCACGTAGGCCGACACGGTGCCGGGGCCGTTGAGC
TTCACGACGGAGATCCAGCGCTCGGCCACCAAGTCCTTGACTGCGTATTGGACCGTCCGCAAAGAACGTC
CGATGAGCTTGGAAAGTGTCTTCTGGCTGACCACCACGGCGTTCTGGTGGCCCATCTGCGCCACGAGGTG
ATGCAGCAGCATTGCCGCCGTGGGTTTCCTCGCAATAAGCCCGGCCCACGCCTCATGCGCTTTGCGTTCC
GTTTGCACCCAGTGACCGGGCTTGTTCTTGGCTTGAATGCCGATTTCTCTGGACTGCGTGGCCATGCTTA
TCTCCATGCGGTAGGGGTGCCGCACGGTTGCGGCACCATGCGCAATCAGCTGCAACTTTTCGGCAGCGCG
ACAACAATTATGCGTTGCGTAAAAGTGGCAGTCAATTACAGATTTTCTTTAACCTACGCAATGAGCTATT
GCGGGGGGTGCCGCAATGAGCTGTTGCGTACCCCCCTTTTTTAAGTTGTTGATTTTTAAGTCTTTCGCAT
TTCGCCCTATATCTAGTTCTTTGGTGCCCAAAGAAGGGCACCCCTGCGGGGTTCCCCCACGCCTTCGGCG
CGGCTCCCCCTCCGGCAAAAAGTGGCCCCTCCGGGGCTTGTTGATCGACTGCGCGGCCTTCGGCCTTGCC
CAAGGTGGCGCTGCCCCCTTGGAACCCCCGCACTCGCCGCCGTGAGGCTCGGGGGGCAGGCGGGCGGGCT
TCGCCCTTCGACTGCCCCCACTCGCATAGGCTTGGGTCGTTCCAGGCGCGTCAAGGCCAAGCCGCTGCGC
GGTCGCTGCGCGAGCCTTGACCCGCCTTCCACTTGGTGTCCAACCGGCAAGCGAAGCGCGCAGGCCGCAG
GCCGGAGGCTTTTCCCCAGAGAAAATTAAAAAAATTGATGGGGCAAGGCCGCAGGCCGCGCAGTTGGAGC
CGGTGGGTATGTGGTCGAAGGCTGGGTAGCCGGTGGGCAATCCCTGTGGTCAAGCTCGTGGGCAGGCGCA
GCCTGTCCATCAGCTTGTCCAGCAGGGTTGTCCACGGGCCGAGCGAAGCGAGCCAGCCGGTGGCCGCTCG
CGGCCATCGTCCACATATCCACGGGCTGGCAAGGGAGCGCAGCGACCGCGCAGGGCGAAGCCCGGAGAGC
AAGCCCGTAGGGGGGGCGCGCCCAGCTGTCTAGGGCGGCGGATTTGTCCTACTCAGGAGAGCGTTCACCG
ACAAACAACAGATAAAACGAAAGGCCCAGTCTTTCGACTGAGCCTTTCGTTTTATTTGATGCCTTTAATT
AAGG
Features (pLannotate 1.2.2; 12 found; start..end, strand, type, name):
    133..160     +  protein_bind   CuO: CymR-binding P2 operator sequence from the p-cmt operon of Pseudomonas putida (Mullick et al., 2006) CymR
    191..218     +  protein_bind   CuO: CymR-binding P2 operator sequence from the p-cmt operon of Pseudomonas putida (Mullick et al., 2006) CymR
   1150..1839    +  CDS            mKate2: mKate2 is a basic (constitutively fluorescent) red fluorescent protein published in 2009, derived from Entacmaea quadricolor. It is reported to be a rapidly-maturing monomer with moderate acid sensitivity.
   1980..2004    +  promoter       J23119(SpeI) promoter (fragment): bacterial promoter (Registry of Standard Biological Parts BBa J23119) modified to end with an SpeI site
   2017..2072    +  ncRNA          Hammerhead 3: Accession: RF00008 - Hammerhead ribozyme (type III)
   2151..2759    +  CDS            cymR: CYMR_PSEPU - Experimental evidence at transcript level: Swiss-Prot protein existence level 2. Involved in the repression of the cym and cmt operons which are responsible of the p-cymene degradation. From Pseudomonas putida (Arthrobacter siderocapsulatus).
   2820..3530    +  CDS            superfolder GFP: GFP variant that folds robustly even when fused to poorly folded proteins (Pédelacq et al., 2006)
   3598..3692    +  terminator     lambda t0 terminator: transcription terminator from phage lambda
   3824..4636    +  CDS            aphA1: KKA1_ECOLX - Also known as nptI. Protein inferred from homology: Swiss-Prot protein existence level 3. Resistance to kanamycin and structurally-related aminoglycosides, including amikacin. From Escherichia coli.
   4723..5385    -  CDS            pBBR1 Rep: replication protein for the broad-host-range plasmid pBBR1 from Bordetella bronchiseptica
   5386..6157    -  rep_origin     pBBR1 oriV: replication origin of the broad-host-range plasmid pBBR1 from Bordetella bronchiseptica; requires the pBBR1 Rep protein for replication
   6272..6358    -  terminator     rrnB T1 terminator: Escherichia coli rrnB; transcription terminator T1 from the E. coli rrnB gene
