[The description below was written by a language model from this plasmid's Addgene catalogue record and pLannotate feature annotations shown in this document.]
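Description:
pVCS2 is a bacterial synthetic-biology plasmid carrying a two-repressor genetic toggle switch on the pSEVA231 backbone. The backbone provides the pBBR1 oriV together with its required Rep protein, a broad-host-range replicon that allows maintenance in diverse Gram-negative bacteria as well as in E. coli (the record lists it as low copy). It also provides an aphA1 (nptI) gene for kanamycin selection. Lambda t0 and rrnB T1 terminators flank the cargo region and insulate it from read-through.

The synthetic insert, Pcym-VanR-mKate2-Pvan-CymR-sfGFP, consists of two mutually repressing transcription units. The cumate-responsive Pcym promoter, marked in the annotation by two CuO operator sites bound by CymR, drives VanR followed by the red reporter mKate2. The vanillate-responsive Pvan promoter drives CymR followed by superfolder GFP. Because each repressor shuts off the promoter expressing the other, the circuit can settle into either a red (VanR-dominant) or green (CymR-dominant) state. Cumate relieves CymR repression and pushes the switch toward mKate2, while vanillate relieves VanR repression and pushes it toward sfGFP.

The feature table does not annotate the VanR coding sequence, which presumably lies in the unannotated stretch upstream of mKate2. In the Pvan region it detects only a J23119-like promoter fragment followed by a hammerhead ribozyme, an element commonly used as a 5′ insulator upstream of an RBS. This variant carries RBS1 at the R1 position and RBS2 at the R2 position, which suggests it belongs to a series with different RBS combinations. The associated work used such constructs to study how RBS modulation and host context tune circuit behaviour.
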