Addgene plasmid #231616: pVCS2
Purpose: Cumate and vanillate inducible toggle switch reported by mKate and/or sfGFP fluorescence signals; has RBS1 at R1 site and RBS2 at R2 site.
Depositing lab: Hans Christopher Bernstein. Depositing organization: University of Tromso. Publication: Fine-Tuning Genetic Circuits via Host Context and RBS Modulation. Chan DTC, Winter L, Bjerg J, Krsmanovic S, Baldwin GS, Bernstein HC. ACS Synth Biol. 2025 Jan 17;14(1):193-205. doi: 10.1021/acssynbio.4c00551. Epub 2025 Jan 4. PubMed 39754601.
Backbone
  Vector backbone: pSEVA231
  Backbone manufacturer: SEVA Collection
  Backbone size w/o insert (bp): 2996
  Vector type: Bacterial Expression, Synthetic Biology
Growth in bacteria
  Bacterial resistance: Kanamycin, 50 μg/mL
  Growth temperature: 37°C
  Growth strain: DH5alpha
  Copy number: Low Copy
Gene/Insert
  Gene/Insert name: Pcym-VanR-mKate2-Pvan-CymR-sfGFP
  Species: Synthetic
  Insert size (bp): 3618
  Promoter: Pvan/Pcym
  Cloning method: Other
Terms and licenses: Academic/Nonprofit Terms; Industry Terms: Not Available to Industry
Depositor comments: Please visit https://doi.org/10.1101/2024.07.20.604438 for bioRxiv preprint.
How to cite: pVCS2 was a gift from Hans Christopher Bernstein (Addgene plasmid # 231616 ; http://n2t.net/addgene:231616 ; RRID:Addgene_231616)
